>Addgene plasmid #35226 | flt1_R (OZ586) | depositor partial sequence | sequence record 42882 | flt1_R (OZ586) sequence 270 bps
TCTAGACCCGGGGAGCGCCCCTTCCAGTGTCGCATTTGCATGCGGAACTTTTCGGCACCATCTAAATTGG
CACGTCATACCCGTACTCATACCGGTGAAAAACCGTTTCAGTGTCGGATCTGTATGCGAAATTTCTCCCA
GCGTTCTGACTTGACCCGTCATCTACGTACGCACACCGGCGAGAAGCCATTCCAATGCCGAATATGCATG
CGCAACTTCAGTGACCCATCTAACTTGCGTCGTCACCTAAAAACCCACCTGAGGGGATCC
