>Addgene plasmid #35226 | flt1_R (OZ586) | addgene partial sequence | sequence record 44236 | OK_61
ATGATGACAAATCTAGACCCGGGGAGCGCCCCTTCCAGTGTCGCATTTGCATGCGGAACTTTTCGGCACC
ATCTAAATTGGCACGTCATACCCGTACTCATACCGGTGAAAAACCGTTTCAGTGTCGGATCTGTATGCGA
AATTTCTCCCAGCGTTCTGACTTGACCCGTCATCTACGTACGCACACCGGCGAGAAGCCATTCCAATGCC
GAATATGCATGCGCAACTTCAGTGACCCATCTAACTTGCGTCGTCACCTAAAAACCCACCTGAGGGGATC
CTCTGCACAGTAGTAACTAGAGACTAGAAAAAGGCCGACAAGTCCCGCTCCGCTGAAGATCCTGGCGTAA
TAGCGAAGAGGCCCGCACCGATCGCCCTTCCCAACAGTTGCGCAGCCTGAATGGCGAATGGG
[124 nt withheld, positions 413-536]
C
[91 nt withheld, positions 538-628]
AGGGTGATGGTTCACGTAGTGGGGCCATCGCCCTGATAGAC
