[The description below was written by a language model from this plasmid's Addgene catalogue record.]
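Description:
flt1_R (OZ586) is a low-copy bacterial plasmid built on the MG414 backbone (about 5.5 kb without insert) that carries an engineered zinc finger array directed against the zebrafish gene flt1 (also known as VEGFR1). It is selected with kanamycin and must be maintained in an E. coli strain carrying the lacIq allele of the lac repressor, such as XL1 Blue, which suggests that expression from the backbone is under lac-type control. However, the record does not name the promoter or the origin of replication. The roughly 270 bp insert sits between XbaI and BamHI sites, both preserved, so it can be excised as a cassette. The plasmid encodes only the DNA-binding array and contains no flt1 sequence.

The array recognises a 9 bp half-site, representing the "right" half of a full zinc finger nuclease target in flt1, and it came from the OPEN (Oligomerized Pool Engineering) selection platform. Binding to this half-site was tested in a bacterial two-hybrid assay, giving 3.88-fold activation, but the array has not been tested for nuclease activity at the endogenous locus. To make a working reagent, the insert must be subcloned into a ZFN expression vector that fuses it to the FokI cleavage domain, and used with the partner array from flt1_L (OZ585). The depositor's suggested recipient vectors include versions with heterodimeric FokI mutations. The choice among them depends on whether the spacer between the two half-sites is 5 to 6 bp or 7 bp. The intended application is targeted mutagenesis of flt1 in zebrafish.
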