Addgene plasmid #35226: flt1_R (OZ586)
Depositing lab: Keith Joung. Depositing organization: Massachusetts General Hospital. Publication: Rapid "open-source" engineering of customized zinc-finger nucleases for highly efficient gene modification. Maeder ML, Thibodeau-Beganny S, Osiak A, Wright DA, Anthony RM, Eichtinger M, Jiang T, Foley JE, Winfrey RJ, Townsend JA, Unger-Wallace E, Sander JD, Muller-Lerch F, Fu F, Pearlberg J, Goebel C, Dassie JP, Pruett-Miller SM, Porteus MH, Sgroi DC, Iafrate AJ, Dobbs D, McCray PB, Cathomen T, Voytas DF, Joung JK. Mol Cell. 2008 Jul 25. 31(2):294-301. 10.1016/j.molcel.2008.06.016 PubMed 18657511.
Backbone
  Vector backbone: MG414
  Backbone size w/o insert (bp): 5493
  Vector type: Zebrafish Targeting
Growth in bacteria
  Bacterial resistance: Kanamycin, 50 μg/mL
  Growth temperature: 37°C
  Growth strain: XL1 Blue
  Growth instructions: Requires a bacterial strain such as XL1 Blue, that expresses the lacIq allele of lac repressor
  Copy number: Low Copy
Gene/Insert
  Gene/Insert name: Zinc finger array targeting flt1 (alt name: flt1)
  Species: D. rerio (zebrafish)
  Insert size (bp): 270
  Entrez Gene: flt1 (a.k.a. VEGFR1, flt1b, sFlt1)
  Cloning method: Restriction Enzyme; 5′ cloning site XbaI (not destroyed); 3′ cloning site BamHI (not destroyed)
  Sequencing primers: 5′ OK.61 GGGTAGTACGATGACGGAACCTGTC
Terms and licenses: Academic/Nonprofit Terms; Industry Terms: Not Available to Industry
Depositor comments: This plasmid encodes a zinc finger array targeting half of a target sequence in the zebrafish gene flt1. Please note that this plasmid does NOT contain the flt1 sequence. Users must order the complementary plasmid flt1_L (OZ585) [Addgene plasmid 35225] in order to create a zinc finger nuclease (ZFN) pair to introduce targeted mutations into this specific zebrafish gene. Users will also need to clone the zinc finger (ZF) insert of this plasmid into a zinc finger nuclease (ZFN) vector to express a FOKI fusion product. Examples of possible ZFN expression vectors that can be used are: pST1374 (Addgene plasmid 13426), pMLM290/292 (Addgene plasmids 21872 & 21873), pMLM800/802 (Addgene plasmids 27202 & 27203). The difference between pMLM800/802 and pMLM290/292 is the length of the “spacer” sequence in the full ZFN target site. If the spacer is 7 bp, scientists should use pMLM800/802. If the spacer is 5 or 6 bps, scientists should use pMLM290/292. pMLM290/292 is identical to pST1374 except that it harbors two mutations in the FokI nuclease domain (Q486E, I499L; aka the “-“ mutation see Miller et al., Nat. Biotech 2007, PMID 17603475) which confers heterodimeric behavior on these domains This zinc finger array was tested for binding activity to the sequence 5'-GCCGCTGGC-3' in a bacterial two hybrid assay, and resulted in 3.88 fold activation. However, this array has not yet been tested for activity as a zinc finger nuclease (i.e. for its ability to induce mutations at the intended locus). Scientists using this zinc finger array in a publication should notify and acknowledge NIH grant number R01 GM088040 in the publication. Other Articles: "Oligomerized pool engineering (OPEN): an 'open-source' protocol for making customized zinc-finger arrays." Maeder ML et al. (Nat Protoc. 2009 Sept 17. 4(10):1471-1501. Pubmed ID: 19798082) "Targeted mutagenesis in zebrafish using customized zinc-finger nucleases." Foley JE et al. (Nat Protoc. 2009 Dec 3. 4(12):1855-1867. Pubmed ID: 20010934)
How to cite: flt1_R (OZ586) was a gift from Keith Joung (Addgene plasmid # 35226 ; http://n2t.net/addgene:35226 ; RRID:Addgene_35226)
